Addgene plasmid #202527: pCAGGS-C-TEV-Twin-Strep
Purpose: (Empty Backbone) Express N-terminal Tobacco Etch Virus (TEV) protease cleavable Twin-Strep-tagged protein (ENLYFQGS-WSHPQFEK-(GGGS)2-GGSA-WSHPQFEK) in mammalian cell
Depositing lab: Chiaki Murakami. Depositing organization: Chiba University. Publication: Diacylglycerol kinase zeta interacts with sphingomyelin synthase 1 and sphingomyelin synthase-related protein via different regions. Furuta M, Murakami C, Numagami Y, Suzuki R, Sakane F. FEBS Open Bio. 2023 May 11. doi: 10.1002/2211-5463.13628. PubMed 37166445.
Backbone
  Vector backbone: pCAGGS
  Backbone manufacturer: Chiaki Murakami
  Backbone size (bp): 4878
  Modifications to backbone: Kozak sequence (GCCACC), start codon (ATG),Twin-Strep-tag, and TEV were subcloned into the XhoI/BglII site of pCAGGS vector.
  Vector type: Mammalian Expression
  Promoter: CAG
  Tag / fusion protein: Twin-Strep-tag (N terminal on backbone); TEV cleavable site (N terminal on backbone)
Growth in bacteria
  Bacterial resistance: Ampicillin, 100 μg/mL
  Growth temperature: 37°C
  Growth strain: DH5alpha
  Copy number: High Copy
Gene/Insert
  Cloning method: Gibson Cloning
  Sequencing primers: 5′ TTCGGCTTCTGGCGTGTGACC; 3′ TATTAGCCAGAAGTCAGATGCTCAAGG
Terms and licenses: Academic/Nonprofit Terms; Industry Terms: Not Available to Industry
Depositor comments: The insert can be subcloned into BglII site via Gibson Assembly. The original plasmid is created by Niwa et al. (Niwa, H., Yamamura, K., Miyazaki, J., Gene 108 : 193-200, 1991). I'm in the process of creating a protocol for cloning using this plasmid.
How to cite: pCAGGS-C-TEV-Twin-Strep was a gift from Chiaki Murakami (Addgene plasmid # 202527 ; http://n2t.net/addgene:202527 ; RRID:Addgene_202527)
