[The description below was written by a language model from this plasmid's Addgene catalogue record and pLannotate feature annotations shown in this document.]
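Description:
pCAGGS-C-TEV-Twin-Strep is an empty mammalian expression backbone derived from pCAGGS, built for producing proteins fused to a Twin-Strep-tag that can be removed with Tobacco Etch Virus (TEV) protease. It is propagated in E. coli as a high-copy plasmid through a ColE1/pUC-type origin and is selected with ampicillin via the β-lactamase gene and its native promoter. Remnants of the lac promoter/operator region and short lacI fragments are carried over from the parental backbone and have no stated role. An SV40 origin and an SV40 polyadenylation signal are also present; the origin can support episomal amplification in cells that express SV40 large T antigen.

Expression is driven by the CAG promoter, seen in the feature table as the CMV immediate-early enhancer followed by the chimeric chicken β-actin/rabbit β-globin intron. Transcripts are terminated by the rabbit β-globin poly(A) signal. A Kozak sequence, start codon, Twin-Strep-tag and TEV site were placed between the XhoI and BglII sites of pCAGGS, and a gene of interest is inserted at the BglII site by Gibson assembly.

The record is inconsistent about tag position. The plasmid name indicates "C", and the order given in the purpose field puts the TEV site ahead of the two Strep-tag II units, which fits a C-terminal tag. The catalogue fields, however, describe both elements as N-terminal. Users should check the orientation against the sequence. The automated annotation detects only a short Twin-Strep fragment and does not mark the TEV site, and the sequence is labelled a partial NGS result. The tag allows Strep-Tactin affinity purification or pull-down of expressed proteins, and the associated publication concerns protein–protein interaction studies.
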