Features (pLannotate 1.2.2; 15 found; start..end, strand, type, name):
      5..384     +  enhancer       CMV enhancer: human cytomegalovirus immediate early enhancer
    662..1678    +  intron         chimeric intron: chimera between introns from chicken β-actin and rabbit β-globin
   1814..1830    +  CDS            Twin-Strep-tag (fragment): two Strep-Tag®II moieties connected by a linker for enhanced binding to Strep-Tactin®, an engineered form of streptavidin (Schmidt et al., 2013)
   1975..2030    +  polyA_signal   β-globin poly(A) signal: rabbit β-globin polyadenylation signal (Gil and Proudfoot, 1987)
   2415..2431    -  protein_bind   lac operator: The lac repressor binds to the lac operator to inhibit transcription in E. coli. This inhibition can be relieved by adding lactose or isopropyl-β-D-thiogalactopyranoside (IPTG). lac repressor encoded by lacI
   2439..2469    -  promoter       lac promoter: promoter for the E. coli lac operon
   2484..2505    -  protein_bind   CAP binding site: CAP binding activates transcription in the presence of cAMP. E. coli catabolite activator protein
   2518..2557    -  CDS            lacI (fragment): lac repressor; lacI; The lac repressor binds to the lac operator to inhibit transcription in E. coli. This inhibition can be relieved by adding lactose or isopropyl-β-D-thiogalactopyranoside (IPTG).
   2564..2586    +  promoter       SV40 promoter (fragment): SV40 enhancer and early promoter
   2610..2745    +  rep_origin     SV40 ori: SV40 origin of replication
   2765..2899    +  polyA_signal   SV40 poly(A) signal: SV40 polyadenylation signal
   2901..2955    -  CDS            lacI (fragment): lac repressor; lacI; The lac repressor binds to the lac operator to inhibit transcription in E. coli. This inhibition can be relieved by adding lactose or isopropyl-β-D-thiogalactopyranoside (IPTG).
   3138..3726    -  rep_origin     ori: high-copy-number ColE1/pMB1/pBR322/pUC origin of replication
   3897..4757    -  CDS            AmpR: β-lactamase; bla; confers resistance to ampicillin, carbenicillin, and related antibiotics
   4758..4862    -  promoter       AmpR promoter: bla
>Addgene plasmid #202527 | pCAGGS-C-TEV-Twin-Strep | addgene full sequence | sequence record 399423 | Addgene Partial NGS Result
GGTCGACATTGATTATTGACTAGTTATTAATAGTAATCAATTACGGGGTCATTAGTTCATAGCCCATATA
TGGAGTTCCGCGTTACATAACTTACGGTAAATGGCCCGCCTGGCTGACCGCCCAACGACCCCCGCCCATT
GACGTCAATAATGACGTATGTTCCCATAGTAACGCCAATAGGGACTTTCCATTGACGTCAATGGGTGGAG
TATTTACGGTAAACTGCCCACTTGGCAGTACATCAAGTGTATCATATGCCAAGTACGCCCCCTATTGACG
TCAATGACGGTAAATGGCCCGCCTGGCATTATGCCCAGTACATGACCTTATGGGACTTTCCTACTTGGCA
GTACATCTACGTATTAGTCATCGCTATTACCATGGTCGAGGTGAGCCCCACGTTCTGCTTCACTCTCCCC
ATCTCCCCCCCCTCCCCACCCCCAATTTTGTATTTATTTATTTTTTAATTATTTTGTGCAGCGATGGGGG
CGGGGGGGGGGGGGGSGCGCGCCRGGSGGGGSGGGGSGGGGSGRGGGGSGGGGSGGGGSGRGGCGGRGAG
GKGCGGCGGCAGCCAATCAGAGCGGCGCGCTCCGAAAGTTTCCTTTTATGGCGAGGCGGCGGCGGCGGCG
GCCCTATAAAAAGCGAAGCGCGCGGCGGGCGGGAGTCGCTGCGCGCTGCCTTCGCCCCGTGCCCCGCTCC
GCCGCCGCCTCGCGCCGCCCGCCCCGGCTCTGACTGACCGCGTTACTCCCACAGGTGAGCGGGCGGGACG
GCCCTTCTCCTCCGGGCTGTAATTAGCGCTTGGTTTAATGACGGCTTGTTTCTTTTCTGTGGCTGCGTGA
AAGCCTTGAGGGGCTCCGGGAGGGCCCTTTGTGCGGGGGGAGCGGCTCGGGGGGTGCGTGCGTGTGTGTG
TGCGTGGGGAGCGCCGCGTGCGGCTCCGCGCTGCCCGGCGGCTGTGAGCGCTGCGGGCGCGGCGCGGGGC
TTTGTGCGCTCCGCAGTGTGCGCGAGGGGAGCGCGGCCGGGGGCGGTGCCCCGCGGTGCGGGGGGGGCTG
CGAGGGGAACAAAGGCTGCGTGCGGGGTGTGTGCGTGGGGGGGTGAGCAGGGGGTGTGGGCGCGTCGGTC
GGGCTGCAACCCCCCCTGCACCCCCCTCCCCGAGTTGCTGAGCACGGCCCGGCTTCGGGTGCGGGGCTCC
GTACGGGGCGTGGCGCGGGGCTCGCCGTGCCGGGCGGGGGGTGGCGGCAGGTGGGGGTGCCGGGCGGGGC
GGGGCCGCCTCGGGCCGGGGAGGGCTCGGGGGAGGGGCGCGGCGGCCCCCGGAGCGCCGGCGGCTGTCGA
GGCGCGGCGAGCCGCAGCCATTGCCTTTTATGGTAATCGTGCGAGAGGGCGCAGGGACTTCCTTTGTCCC
AAATCTGTGCGGAGCCGAAATCTGGGAGGCGCCGCCGCACCCCCTCTAGCGGGCGCGGGGCGAAGCGGTG
CGGCGCCGGCAGGAAGGAAATGGGCGGGGAGGGCCTTCGTGCGTCGCCGCGCCGCCGTCCCCTTCTCCCT
CTCCAGCCTCGGGGCTGTCCGCGGGGGGACGGCTGCCTTCGGGGGGGACGGGGCAGGGCGGGGTTCGGCT
TCTGGCGTGTGACCGGCGGCTCTAGAGCCTCTGCTAACCATGTTCATGCCTTCTTCTTTTTCCTACAGCT
CCTGGGCAACGTGCTGGTTATTGTGCTGTCTCATCATTTTGGCAAAGAATTGAGCTCCCGGGTACCGAAT
TCGATATCGCGGCCGCTCGAGGAAAACCTCTATTTTCAAGGCGCCACCATGTGGTCTCATCCCCAGTTCG
AAAAAGGTGGTGGAAGTGGTGGGGGCTCAGGAGGATCAGCCTGGTCACACCCTCAGTTCGAGAAGGAAAA
CCTCTATTTTCAAGGCAGATCTTTTTCCCTCTGCCAAAAATTATGGGGACATCATGAAGCCCCTTGAGCA
TCTGACTTCTGGCTAATAAAGGAAATTTATTTTCATTGCAATAGTGTGTTGGAATTTTTTGTGTCTCTCA
CTCGGAAGGACATATGGGAGGGCAAATCATTTAAAACATCAGAATGAGTATTTGGTTTAGAGTTTGGCAA
CATATGCCCATATGCTGGCTGCCATGAACAAAGGTTGGCTATAAAGAGGTCATCAGTATATGAAACAGCC
CCCTGCTGTCCATTCCTTATTCCATAGAAAAGCCTTGACTTGAGGTTAGATTTTTTTTATATTTTGTTTT
GTGTTATTTTTTTCTTTAACATCCCTAAAATTTTCCTTACATGTTTTACTAGCCAGATTTTTCCTCCTCT
CCTGACTACTCCCAGTCATAGCTGTCCCTCTTCTCTTATGGAGATCCCTCGACCTGCAGCCCAAGCTTGG
CGTAATCATGGTCATAGCTGTTTCCTGTGTGAAATTGTTATCCGCTCACAATTCCACACAACATACGAGC
CGGAAGCATAAAGTGTAAAGCCTGGGGTGCCTAATGAGTGAGCTAACTCACATTAATTGCGTTGCGCTCA
CTGCCCGCTTTCCAGTCGGGAAACCTGTCGTGCCAGCGGATCCGCATCTCAATTAGTCAGCAACCATAGT
CCCGCCCCTAACTCCGCCCATCCCGCCCCTAACTCCGCCCAGTTCCGCCCATTCTCCGCCCCATGGCTGA
CTAATTTTTTTTATTTATGCAGAGGCCGAGGCCGCCTCGGCCTCTGAGCTATTCCAGAAGTAGTGAGGAG
GCTTTTTTGGAGGCCTAGGCTTTTGCAAAAAGCTAACTTGTTTATTGCAGCTTATAATGGTTACAAATAA
AGCAATAGCATCACAAATTTCACAAATAAAGCATTTTTTTCACTGCATTCTAGTTGTGGTTTGTCCAAAC
TCATCAATGTATCTTATCATGTCTGGATCCGCTGCATTAATGAATCGGCCAACGCGCGGGGAGAGGCGGT
TTGCGTATTGGGCGCTCTTCCGCTTCCTCGCTCACTGACTCGCTGCGCTCGGTCGTTCGGCTGCGGCGAG
CGGTATCAGCTCACTCAAAGGCGGTAATACGGTTATCCACAGAATCAGGGGATAACGCAGGAAAGAACAT
GTGAGCAAAAGGCCAGCAAAAGGCCAGGAACCGTAAAAAGGCCGCGTTGCTGGCGTTTTTCCATAGGCTC
CGCCCCCCTGACGAGCATCACAAAAATCGACGCTCAAGTCAGAGGTGGCGAAACCCGACAGGACTATAAA
GATACCAGGCGTTTCCCCCTGGAAGCTCCCTCGTGCGCTCTCCTGTTCCGACCCTGCCGCTTACCGGATA
CCTGTCCGCCTTTCTCCCTTCGGGAAGCGTGGCGCTTTCTCATAGCTCACGCTGTAGGTATCTCAGTTCG
GTGTAGGTCGTTCGCTCCAAGCTGGGCTGTGTGCACGAACCCCCCGTTCAGCCCGACCGCTGCGCCTTAT
CCGGTAACTATCGTCTTGAGTCCAACCCGGTAAGACACGACTTATCGCCACTGGCAGCAGCCACTGGTAA
CAGGATTAGCAGAGCGAGGTATGTAGGCGGTGCTACAGAGTTCTTGAAGTGGTGGCCTAACTACGGCTAC
ACTAGAAGAACAGTATTTGGTATCTGCGCTCTGCTGAAGCCAGTTACCTTCGGAAAAAGAGTTGGTAGCT
CTTGATCCGGCAAACAAACCACCGCTGGTAGCGGTGGTTTTTTTGTTTGCAAGCAGCAGATTACGCGCAG
AAAAAAAGGATCTCAAGAAGATCCTTTGATCTTTTCTACGGGGTCTGACGCTCAGTGGAACGAAAACTCA
CGTTAAGGGATTTTGGTCATGAGATTATCAAAAAGGATCTTCACCTAGATCCTTTTAAATTAAAAATGAA
GTTTTAAATCAATCTAAAGTATATATGAGTAAACTTGGTCTGACAGTTACCAATGCTTAATCAGTGAGGC
ACCTATCTCAGCGATCTGTCTATTTCGTTCATCCATAGTTGCCTGACTCCCCGTCGTGTAGATAACTACG
ATACGGGAGGGCTTACCATCTGGCCCCAGTGCTGCAATGATACCGCGAGACCCACGCTCACCGGCTCCAG
ATTTATCAGCAATAAACCAGCCAGCCGGAAGGGCCGAGCGCAGAAGTGGTCCTGCAACTTTATCCGCCTC
CATCCAGTCTATTAATTGTTGCCGGGAAGCTAGAGTAAGTAGTTCGCCAGTTAATAGTTTGCGCAACGTT
GTTGCCATTGCTACAGGCATCGTGGTGTCACGCTCGTCGTTTGGTATGGCTTCATTCAGCTCCGGTTCCC
AACGATCAAGGCGAGTTACATGATCCCCCATGTTGTGCAAAAAAGCGGTTAGCTCCTTCGGTCCTCCGAT
CGTTGTCAGAAGTAAGTTGGCCGCAGTGTTATCACTCATGGTTATGGCAGCACTGCATAATTCTCTTACT
GTCATGCCATCCGTAAGATGCTTTTCTGTGACTGGTGAGTACTCAACCAAGTCATTCTGAGAATAGTGTA
TGCGGCGACCGAGTTGCTCTTGCCCGGCGTCAATACGGGATAATACCGCGCCACATAGCAGAACTTTAAA
AGTGCTCATCATTGGAAAACGTTCTTCGGGGCGAAAACTCTCAAGGATCTTACCGCTGTTGAGATCCAGT
TCGATGTAACCCACTCGTGCACCCAACTGATCTTCAGCATCTTTTACTTTCACCAGCGTTTCTGGGTGAG
CAAAAACAGGAAGGCAAAATGCCGCAAAAAAGGGAATAAGGGCGACACGGAAATGTTGAATACTCATACT
CTTCCTTTTTCAATATTATTGAAGCATTTATCAGGGTTATTGTCTCATGAGCGGATACATATTTGAATGT
ATTTAGAAAAATAAACAAATAGGGGTTCCGCGCACATTTCCCCGAAAAGTGCCACCTG
